>Addgene plasmid #168503 | pCAG-SRGAP1-Myc | depositor full sequence | sequence record 326688 | pCAG-SRGAP1-Myc sequence 8131 bps
CAAAAGGCCAGGAACCGTAAAAAGGCCGCGTTGCTGGCGTTTTTCCATAGGCTCCGCCCCCCTGACGAGC
ATCACAAAAATCGACGCTCAAGTCAGAGGTGGCGAAACCCGACAGGACTATAAAGATACCAGGCGTTTCC
CCCTGGAAGCTCCCTCGTGCGCTCTCCTGTTCCGACCCTGCCGCTTACCGGATACCTGTCCGCCTTTCTC
CCTTCGGGAAGCGTGGCGCTTTCTCATAGCTCACGCTGTAGGTATCTCAGTTCGGTGTAGGTCGTTCGCT
CCAAGCTGGGCTGTGTGCACGAACCCCCCGTTCAGCCCGACCGCTGCGCCTTATCCGGTAACTATCGTCT
TGAGTCCAACCCGGTAAGACACGACTTATCGCCACTGGCAGCAGCCACTGGTAACAGGATTAGCAGAGCG
AGGTATGTAGGCGGTGCTACAGAGTTCTTGAAGTGGTGGCCTAACTACGGCTACACTAGAAGACAGTATT
TGGTATCTGCGCTCTGCTGAAGCCAGTTACCTTCGGAAAAAGAGTTGGTAGCTCTTGATCCGGCAAACAA
ACCACCGCTGGTAGCGGTGGTTTTTTTGTTTGCAAGCAGCAGATTACGCGCAGAAAAAAAGGATCTCAAG
AAGATCCTTTGATCTTTTCTACGGGGTCTGACGCTCAGTGGAACGAAAACTCACGTTAAGGGATTTTGGT
CATGAGATTATCAAAAAGGATCTTCACCTAGATCCTTTTAAATTAAAAATGAAGTTTTAAATCAATCTAA
AGTATATATGAGTAAACTTGGTCTGACAGTTACCAATGCTTAATCAGTGAGGCACCTATCTCAGCGATCT
GTCTATTTCGTTCATCCATAGTTGCCTGACTCCCCGTCGTGTAGATAACTACGATACGGGAGGGCTTACC
ATCTGGCCCCAGTGCTGCAATGATACCGCGAGACCCACGCTCACCGGCTCCAGATTTATCAGCAATAAAC
CAGCCAGCCGGAAGGGCCGAGCGCAGAAGTGGTCCTGCAACTTTATCCGCCTCCATCCAGTCTATTAATT
GTTGCCGGGAAGCTAGAGTAAGTAGTTCGCCAGTTAATAGTTTGCGCAACGTTGTTGCCATTGCTACAGG
CATCGTGGTGTCACGCTCGTCGTTTGGTATGGCTTCATTCAGCTCCGGTTCCCAACGATCAAGGCGAGTT
ACATGATCCCCCATGTTGTGCAAAAAAGCGGTTAGCTCCTTCGGTCCTCCGATCGTTGTCAGAAGTAAGT
TGGCCGCAGTGTTATCACTCATGGTTATGGCAGCACTGCATAATTCTCTTACTGTCATGCCATCCGTAAG
ATGCTTTTCTGTGACTGGTGAGTACTCAACCAAGTCATTCTGAGAATAGTGTATGCGGCGACCGAGTTGC
TCTTGCCCGGCGTCAATACGGGATAATACCGCGCCACATAGCAGAACTTTAAAAGTGCTCATCATTGGAA
AACGTTCTTCGGGGCGAAAACTCTCAAGGATCTTACCGCTGTTGAGATCCAGTTCGATGTAACCCACTCG
TGCACCCAACTGATCTTCAGCATCTTTTACTTTCACCAGCGTTTCTGGGTGAGCAAAAACAGGAAGGCAA
AATGCCGCAAAAAAGGGAATAAGGGCGACACGGAAATGTTGAATACTCATACTCTTCCTTTTTCAATATT
ATTGAAGCATTTATCAGGGTTATTGTCTCATGAGCGGATACATATTTGAATGTATTTAGAAAAATAAACA
AATAGGGGTTCCGCGCACATTTCCCCGAAAAGTGCCACCTGGGTCGACATTGATTATTGACTAGTTATTA
ATAGTAATCAATTACGGGGTCATTAGTTCATAGCCCATATATGGAGTTCCGCGTTACATAACTTACGGTA
AATGGCCCGCCTGGCTGACCGCCCAACGACCCCCGCCCATTGACGTCAATAATGACGTATGTTCCCATAG
TAACGCCAATAGGGACTTTCCATTGACGTCAATGGGTGGAGTATTTACGGTAAACTGCCCACTTGGCAGT
ACATCAAGTGTATCATATGCCAAGTACGCCCCCTATTGACGTCAATGACGGTAAATGGCCCGCCTGGCAT
TATGCCCAGTACATGACCTTATGGGACTTTCCTACTTGGCAGTACATCTACGTATTAGTCATCGCTATTA
CCATGGTCGAGGTGAGCCCCACGTTCTGCTTCACTCTCCCCATCTCCCCCCCCTCCCCACCCCCAATTTT
GTATTTATTTATTTTTTAATTATTTTGTGCAGCGATGGGGGCGGGGGGGGGGGGGGGGCGCGCGCCAGGC
GGGGCGGGGCGGGGCGAGGGGCGGGGCGGGGCGAGGCGGAGAGGTGCGGCGGCAGCCAATCAGAGCGGCG
CGCTCCGAAAGTTTCCTTTTATGGCGAGGCGGCGGCGGCGGCGGCCCTATAAAAAGCGAAGCGCGCGGCG
GGCGGGAGTCGCTGCGTTGCCTTCGCCCCGTGCCCCGCTCCGCGCCGCCTCGCGCCGCCCGCCCCGGCTC
TGACTGACCGCGTTACTCCCACAGGTGAGCGGGCGGGACGGCCCTTCTCCTCCGGGCTGTAATTAGCGCT
TGGTTTAATGACGGCTCGTTTCTTTTCTGTGGCTGCGTGAAAGCCTTAAAGGGCTCCGGGAGGGCCCTTT
GTGCGGGGGGGAGCGGCTCGGGGGGTGCGTGCGTGTGTGTGTGCGTGGGGAGCGCCGCGTGCGGCCCGCG
CTGCCCGGCGGCTGTGAGCGCTGCGGGCGCGGCGCGGGGCTTTGTGCGCTCCGCGTGTGCGCGAGGGGAG
CGCGGCCGGGGGCGGTGCCCCGCGGTGCGGGGGGGCTGCGAGGGGAACAAAGGCTGCGTGCGGGGTGTGT
GCGTGGGGGGGTGAGCAGGGGGTGTGGGCGCGGCGGTCGGGCTGTAACCCCCCCCTGCACCCCCCTCCCC
GAGTTGCTGAGCACGGCCCGGCTTCGGGTGCGGGGCTCCGTACGGGGCGTGGCGCGGGGCTCGCCGTGCC
GGGCGGGGGGTGGCGGCAGGTGGGGGTGCCGGGCGGGGCGGGGCCGCCTCGGGCCGGGGAGGGCTCGGGG
GAGGGGCGCGGCGGCCCCCGGAGCGCCGGCGGCTGTCGAGGCGCGGCGAGCCGCAGCCATTGCCTTTTAT
GGTAATCGTGCGAGAGGGCGCAGGGACTTCCTTTGTCCCAAATCTGTGCGGAGCCGAAATCTGGGAGGCG
CCGCCGCACCCCCTCTAGCGGGCGCGGGGCGAAGCGGTGCGGCGCCGGCAGGAAGGAAATGGGCGGGGAG
GGCCTTCGTGCGTCGCCGCGCCGCCGTCCCCTTCTCCCTCTCCAGCCTCGGGGCTGTCCGCGGGGGGACG
GCTGCCTTCGGGGGGGACGGGGCAGGGCGGGGTTCGGCTTCTGGCGTGTGACCGGCGGCTCTAGAGCCTC
TGCTAACCATGTTCATGCCTTCTTCTTTTTCCTACAGCTCCTGGGCAACGTGCTGGTTATTGTGCTGTCT
CATCATTTTGGCAAAGAATTGCTCGAGATAATGTCCACCCCGAGCCGATTCAAGAAGGACAAAGAGATCA
TAGCCGAGTATGAAAGTCAAGTCAAAGAAATTCGAGCTCAACTGGTAGAACAACAAAAATGCCTGGAGCA
GCAAACGGAGATGCGAGTTCAGCTTCTCCAGGATCTGCAAGATTTCTTCCGAAAAAAAGCTGAAATTGAG
ACGGAATATTCCCGGAATCTAGAGAAGTTAGCAGAAAGGTTCATGGCAAAAACAAGAAGCACTAAGGATC
ATCAACAATACAAGAAAGACCAGAACCTGTTGTCTCCAGTGAACTGCTGGTATTTGCTCCTGAACCAAGT
AAGGAGAGAAAGCAAAGACCATGCAACCTTGAGTGACATCTATCTGAACAATGTGATTATGCGGTTCATG
CAGATAAGTGAGGATTCTACCAGGATGTTTAAAAAGAGCAAAGAGATTGCATTCCAACTTCATGAGGATT
TAATGAAGGTTCTTAATGAGCTTTATACGGTGATGAAAACATACCATATGTATCATGCAGAGAGCATCAG
TGCAGAGAGCAAGCTGAAAGAGGCCGAAAAACAAGAGGAAAAGCAAATTGGGAGATCTGGTGATCCAGTC
TTCCATATTCGACTAGAGGAGAGACATCAACGGCGAAGCTCTGTAAAGAAAATTGAAAAAATGAAAGAAA
AAAGACAAGCAAAATATTCAGAAAATAAGCTAAAATCAATTAAGGCACGGAACGAATATCTCCTAACACT
TGAAGCCACCAATGCCTCAGTTTTCAAGTACTATATTCATGATCTTTCTGATTTAATTGATTGCTGTGAT
CTTGGCTACCATGCAAGTCTGAACAGAGCCCTAAGAACATATCTGTCTGCGGAGTACAACCTTGAAACCT
CCAGACATGAGGGCTTAGACATTATTGAGAATGCAGTTGATAATTTAGAGCCCAGGAGCGATAAGCAGAG
ATTCATGGAGATGTACCCTGCTGCGTTCTGTCCACCAATGAAGTTTGAGTTTCAGTCTCACATGGGTGAT
GAGGTGTGCCAGGTCAGTGCCCAGCAGCCAGTCCAGGCAGAGCTCATGCTCAGGTACCAACAGTTGCAGT
CCCGCCTTGCCACGCTCAAAATCGAGAATGAAGAGGTTAAGAAAACGACTGAAGCCACCTTGCAGACGAT
ACAAGATATGGTCACCATCGAGGACTATGATGTTTCTGAATGCTTCCAGCACAGTCGTTCCACAGAATCT
GTGAAGTCCACTGTCTCTGAAACCTACCTGAGTAAACCCAGCATCGCCAAGAGAAGAGCCAACCAGCAGG
AAACTGAACAGTTCTACTTCATGAAACTCAGAGAATATTTGGAAGGCAGTAATCTCATCACAAAACTTCA
AGCCAAACATGACTTGCTGCAGAGGACCCTGGGAGAAGGTCATAGAGCTGAATATATGACTACAAGGCCT
CCAAATGTTCCCCCTAAGCCCCAGAAACACAGGAAGTCCAGGCCCCGCTCACAGTATAATACTAAGTTGT
TTAATGGGGATTTGGAAACATTCGTCAAGGACTCAGGACAGGTTATTCCCCTCATTGTGGAAAGCTGTAT
TCGGTTCATCAATCTCTATGGTCTTCAGCATCAGGGGATTTTCAGAGTGTCTGGTTCCCAGGTGGAAGTC
AATGATATTAAAAATTCATTTGAGAGAGGTGAAAATCCTTTGGCTGATGACCAGAGTAACCATGATATTA
ACTCAGTTGCTGGCGTTCTGAAGCTCTATTTCCGTGGGCTGGAAAACCCCCTCTTTCCTAAGGAAAGATT
TAACGATCTGATTTCTTGTATCAGAATAGATAATCTCTATGAGAGGGCGCTTCACATCCGCAAACTCCTC
CTGACTTTGCCCAGGTCGGTCCTTATAGTGATGAGGTACCTCTTTGCCTTCCTCAATCATCTATCACAGT
ACAGCGATGAGAATATGATGGACCCTTATAACCTGGCCATTTGCTTTGGCCCAACATTGATGCCTGTCCC
AGAAATACAGGATCAAGTGTCTTGCCAGGCACATGTGAATGAAATTATCAAAACCATCATCATCCACCAT
GAGACTATTTTCCCAGATGCTAAAGAGCTGGATGGCCCTGTTTATGAGAAATGTATGGCTGGAGATGACT
ATTGCGACAGCCCATACAGTGAGCACGGTACATTGGAGGAAGTGGACCAAGATGCTGGTACAGAGCCCCA
CACAAGTGAAGATGAATGTGAGCCAATAGAAGCAATAGCCAAGTTTGACTATGTTGGGCGGTCCGCCAGA
GAACTATCCTTCAAGAAGGGTGCCTCCCTGCTGCTGTATCACCGTGCATCTGAGGACTGGTGGGAAGGCA
GGCACAACGGGATTGACGGGCTGGTGCCTCACCAGTATATAGTGGTGCAGGATATGGATGATACGTTTTC
AGACACTCTGAGCCAAAAAGCCGACAGTGAGGCCAGCAGTGGGCCAGTCACGGAAGACAAGTCCTCATCC
AAGGACATGAACTCCCCGACAGACCGTCATCCTGACGGCTATTTAGCCAGGCAACGAAAAAGAGGAGAGC
CACCCCCTCCAGTAAGGCGTCCTGGCAGGACCAGTGATGGCCATTGCCCGCTCCACCCTCCACATGCCCT
TTCTAACTCCTCAGTTGACCTAGGGTCCCCAAGCCTTGCCAGTCACCCCCGGGGCCTGCTGCAGAACCGT
GGCCTCAACAATGACAGTCCTGAGCGGAGGCGCAGGCCTGGCCATGGCAGCCTGACCAACATCAGCCGGC
ACGACTCCCTCAAGAAGATCGACAGCCCTCCCATTAGAAGGTCCACGTCATCAGGGCAATACACGGGCTT
CAATGACCACAAGCCACTGGACCCAGAGACAATTGCTCAGGATATTGAAGAAACGATGAACACAGCTTTG
AATGAACTCCGAGAACTGGAGAGACAGAGCACAGCAAAGCATGCCCCTGATGTGGTGCTGGATACCCTGG
AGCAAGTGAAAAACTCTCCCACCCCTGCCACTTCCACGGAATCTCTCAGCCCTTTGCACAACGTTGCCCT
CAGGAGCTCCGAGCCTCAGATTCGACGTAGCACGAGCTCCTCCAGTGACACAATGAGTACTTTCAAGCCT
ATGGTGGCACCCAGAATGGGCGTGCAGCTGAAGCCTCCAGCCCTTAGGCCAAAACCTGCTGTTCTTCCAA
AAACAAATCCTACCATAGGACCTGCCCCACCTCCCCAGGGTCCAACAGACAAGTCATGCACAATGGCTAG
CGAACAAAAACTCATCTCAGAAGAGGATCTGTAAGCGGCCGCAATTCACTCCTCAGGTGCAGGCTGCCTA
TCAGAAGGTGGTGGCTGGTGTGGCCAATGCCCTGGCTCACAAATACCACTGAGATCTTTTTCCCTCTGCC
AAAAATTATGGGGACATCATGAAGCCCCTTGAGCATCTGACTTCTGGCTAATAAAGGAAATTTATTTTCA
TTGCAATAGTGTGTTGGAATTTTTTGTGTCTATCACTCGGAAGGACATATGGGAGGGCAAATCATTTAAA
ACATCAGAATGAGTATTTGGTTTAGAGTTTGGCAACATATGCCCATATGCTGGCTGCCATGAACAAAGGT
TGGCTATAAAGAGGTCATCAGTATATGAAACAGCCCCCTGCTGTCCATTCCTTATTCCATAGAAAAGCCT
TGACTTGAGGTTAGATTTTTTTTATATTTTGTTTTGTGTTATTTTTTTCTTTAACATCCCTAAAATTTTC
CTTACATGTTTTACTAGCCAGATTTTTCCTCCTCTCCTGACTACTCCCAGTCATAGCTGTCCCTCTTCTC
TTATGGAGATCCCTCGACCTGCACCGTCGACCAGCTGGTCGACGGTGCACCGTCGACCAGCTTGGCGTAA
TCATGGTCATAGCTGTTTCCTGTGTGAAATTGTTATCCGCTCACAATTCCACACAACATACGAGCCGGAA
GCATAAAGTGTAAAGCCTGGGGTGCCTAATGAGTGAGCTAACTCACATTAATTGCGTTGCGCTCACTGCC
CGCTTTCCAGTCGGGAAACCTGTCGTGCCAGCGGATCCGCATCTCAATTAGTCAGCAACCATAGTCCCGC
CCCTAACTCCGCCCATCCCGCCCCTAACTCCGCCCAGTTCCGCCCATTCTCCGCCCCATGGCTGACTAAT
TTTTTTTATTTATGCAGAGGCCGAGGCCGCCTCGGCCTCTGAGCTATTCCAGAAGTAGTGAGGAGGCTTT
TTTGGAGGCCTAGGCTTTTGCAAAAAGCTAACTTGTTTATTGCAGCTTATAATGGTTACAAATAAAGCAA
TAGCATCACAAATTTCACAAATAAAGCATTTTTTTCACTGCATTCTAGTTGTGGTTTGTCCAAACTCATC
AATGTATCTTATCATGTCTGGATCCGCTGCATTAATGAATCGGCCAACGCGCGGGGAGAGGCGGTTTGCG
TATTGGGCGCTCTTCCGCTTCCTCGCTCACTGACTCGCTGCGCTCGGTCGTTCGGCTGCGGCGAGCGGTA
TCAGCTCACTCAAAGGCGGTAATACGGTTATCCACAGAATCAGGGGATAACGCAGGAAAGAACATGTGAG
CAAAAGGCCAG
Features (pLannotate 1.2.2; 18 found; start..end, strand, type, name):
     42..629     -  rep_origin     ori: high-copy-number ColE1/pMB1/pBR322/pUC origin of replication
    800..1660    -  CDS            AmpR: β-lactamase; bla; confers resistance to ampicillin, carbenicillin, and related antibiotics
   1661..1765    -  promoter       AmpR promoter: bla
   1796..2175    +  enhancer       CMV enhancer: human cytomegalovirus immediate early enhancer
   2177..2454    +  promoter       chicken β-actin promoter: No description available
   2455..3467    +  intron         chimeric intron: chimera between introns from chicken β-actin and rabbit β-globin
   3531..6785    +  CDS            SRGAP1: SRGP1_HUMAN - Also known as ARHGAP13, KIAA1304. Experimental evidence at protein level: Swiss-Prot protein existence level 1. GTPase-activating protein for RhoA and Cdc42 small GTPases. Together with CDC42 seems to be involved in the pathway mediating the repulsive signaling of Robo and Slit proteins in neuronal migration. SLIT2, probably through interaction with ROBO1, increases the interaction of SRGAP1 with ROBO1 and inactivates CDC42. From Homo sapiens (Human).
   6832..6909    +  CDS            HBB (fragment): HBB_PONPY - Experimental evidence at transcript level: Swiss-Prot protein existence level 2. Involved in oxygen transport from the lung to the various peripheral tissues. From Pongo pygmaeus (Bornean orangutan).
   6980..7031    +  polyA_signal   β-globin poly(A) signal (fragment): rabbit β-globin polyadenylation signal (Gil and Proudfoot, 1987)
   7450..7466    -  protein_bind   lac operator: The lac repressor binds to the lac operator to inhibit transcription in E. coli. This inhibition can be relieved by adding lactose or isopropyl-β-D-thiogalactopyranoside (IPTG). lac repressor encoded by lacI
   7474..7504    -  promoter       lac promoter: promoter for the E. coli lac operon
   7519..7540    -  protein_bind   CAP binding site: CAP binding activates transcription in the presence of cAMP. E. coli catabolite activator protein
   7553..7592    -  CDS            lacI (fragment): lac repressor; lacI; The lac repressor binds to the lac operator to inhibit transcription in E. coli. This inhibition can be relieved by adding lactose or isopropyl-β-D-thiogalactopyranoside (IPTG).
   7599..7621    +  promoter       SV40 promoter (fragment): SV40 enhancer and early promoter
   7645..7780    +  rep_origin     SV40 ori: SV40 origin of replication
   7800..7934    +  polyA_signal   SV40 poly(A) signal: SV40 polyadenylation signal
   7936..7990    -  CDS            lacI (fragment): lac repressor; lacI; The lac repressor binds to the lac operator to inhibit transcription in E. coli. This inhibition can be relieved by adding lactose or isopropyl-β-D-thiogalactopyranoside (IPTG).
   7992..8125    -  rep_origin     RSF ori (fragment): Plasmids containing the RSF 1030 origin of replication can be propagated in E. coli cells that contain additional plasmids with compatible origins.
