>Addgene plasmid #168503 | pCAG-SRGAP1-Myc | addgene full sequence | sequence record 329971 | Addgene Partial NGS Result
CAAAAGGCCAGGAACCGTAAAAAGGCCGCGTTGCTGGCGTTTTTCCATAGGCTCCGCCCCCCTGACGAGC
ATCACAAAAATCGACGCTCAAGTCAGAGGTGGCGAAACCCGACAGGACTATAAAGATACCAGGCGTTTCC
CCCTGGAAGCTCCCTCGTGCGCTCTCCTGTTCCGACCCTGCCGCTTACCGGATACCTGTCCGCCTTTCTC
CCTTCGGGAAGCGTGGCGCTTTCTCATAGCTCACGCTGTAGGTATCTCAGTTCGGTGTAGGTCGTTCGCT
CCAAGCTGGGCTGTGTGCACGAACCCCCCGTTCAGCCCGACCGCTGCGCCTTATCCGGTAACTATCGTCT
TGAGTCCAACCCGGTAAGACACGACTTATCGCCACTGGCAGCAGCCACTGGTAACAGGATTAGCAGAGCG
AGGTATGTAGGCGGTGCTACAGAGTTCTTGAAGTGGTGGCCTAACTACGGCTACACTAGAAGAACAGTAT
TTGGTATCTGCGCTCTGCTGAAGCCAGTTACCTTCGGAAAAAGAGTTGGTAGCTCTTGATCCGGCAAACA
AACCACCGCTGGTAGCGGTGGTTTTTTTGTTTGCAAGCAGCAGATTACGCGCAGAAAAAAAGGATCTCAA
GAAGATCCTTTGATCTTTTCTACGGGGTCTGACGCTCAGTGGAACGAAAACTCACGTTAAGGGATTTTGG
TCATGAGATTATCAAAAAGGATCTTCACCTAGATCCTTTTAAATTAAAAATGAAGTTTTAAATCAATCTA
AAGTATATATGAGTAAACTTGGTCTGACAGTTACCAATGCTTAATCAGTGAGGCACCTATCTCAGCGATC
TGTCTATTTCGTTCATCCATAGTTGCCTGACTCCCCGTCGTGTAGATAACTACGATACGGGAGGGCTTAC
CATCTGGCCCCAGTGCTGCAATGATACCGCGAGACCCACGCTCACCGGCTCCAGATTTATCAGCAATAAA
CCAGCCAGCCGGAAGGGCCGAGCGCAGAAGTGGTCCTGCAACTTTATCCGCCTCCATCCAGTCTATTAAT
TGTTGCCGGGAAGCTAGAGTAAGTAGTTCGCCAGTTAATAGTTTGCGCAACGTTGTTGCCATTGCTACAG
GCATCGTGGTGTCACGCTCGTCGTTTGGTATGGCTTCATTCAGCTCCGGTTCCCAACGATCAAGGCGAGT
TACATGATCCCCCATGTTGTGCAAAAAAGCGGTTAGCTCCTTCGGTCCTCCGATCGTTGTCAGAAGTAAG
TTGGCCGCAGTGTTATCACTCATGGTTATGGCAGCACTGCATAATTCTCTTACTGTCATGCCATCCGTAA
GATGCTTTTCTGTGACTGGTGAGTACTCAACCAAGTCATTCTGAGAATAGTGTATGCGGCGACCGAGTTG
CTCTTGCCCGGCGTCAATACGGGATAATACCGCGCCACATAGCAGAACTTTAAAAGTGCTCATCATTGGA
AAACGTTCTTCGGGGCGAAAACTCTCAAGGATCTTACCGCTGTTGAGATCCAGTTCGATGTAACCCACTC
GTGCACCCAACTGATCTTCAGCATCTTTTACTTTCACCAGCGTTTCTGGGTGAGCAAAAACAGGAAGGCA
AAATGCCGCAAAAAAGGGAATAAGGGCGACACGGAAATGTTGAATACTCATACTCTTCCTTTTTCAATAT
TATTGAAGCATTTATCAGGGTTATTGTCTCATGAGCGGATACATATTTGAATGTATTTAGAAAAATAAAC
AAATAGGGGTTCCGCGCACATTTCCCCGAAAAGTGCCACCTGGGTCGACATTGATTATTGACTAGTTATT
AATAGTAATCAATTACGGGGTCATTAGTTCATAGCCCATATATGGAGTTCCGCGTTACATAACTTACGGT
AAATGGCCCGCCTGGCTGACCGCCCAACGACCCCCGCCCATTGACGTCAATAATGACGTATGTTCCCATA
GTAACGCCAATAGGGACTTTCCATTGACGTCAATGGGTGGAGTATTTACGGTAAACTGCCCACTTGGCAG
TACATCAAGTGTATCATATGCCAAGTACGCCCCCTATTGACGTCAATGACGGTAAATGGCCCGCCTGGCA
TTATGCCCAGTACATGACCTTATGGGACTTTCCTACTTGGCAGTACATCTACGTATTAGTCATCGCTATT
ACCATGGTCGAGGTGAGCCCCACGTTCTGCTTCACTCTCCCCATCTCCCCCCCCTCCCCACCCCCAATTT
TGTATTTATTTATTTTTTAATTATTTTGTGCAGCGATGGGGGCGGGGGGGGGGGGGGGGCGCGCGCCRGG
SGGGGSGGGGSGGGGSGRGGGGSGGGGSGGGGSGAGGCGGAGAGGTGCGGCGGCAGCCAATCAGAGCGGC
GCGCTCCGAAAGTTTCCTTTTATGGCGAGGCGGCGGCGGCGGCGGCCCTATAAAAAGCGAAGCGCGCGGC
GGGCGGGAGTCGCTGCGCGCTGCCTTCGCCCCGTGCCCCGCTCCGCCGCCGCCTCGCGCCGCCCGCCCCG
GCTCTGACTGACCGCGTTACTCCCACAGGTGAGCGGGCGGGACGGCCCTTCTCCTCCGGGCTGTAATTAG
CGCTTGGTTTAATGACGGCTTGTTTCTTTTCTGTGGCTGCGTGAAAGCCTTGAGGGGCTCCGGGAGGGCC
CTTTGTGCGGGGGGAGCGGCTCGGGGGGTGCGTGCGTGTGTGTGTGCGTGGGGAGCGCCGCGTGCGGCTC
CGCGCTGCCCGGCGGCTGTGAGCGCTGCGGGCGCGGCGCGGGGCTTTGTGCGCTCCGCAGTGTGCGCGAG
GGGAGCGCGGCCGGGGGCGGTGCCCCGCGGTGCGGGGGGGGCTGCGAGGGGAACAAAGGCTGCGTGCGGG
GTGTGTGCGTGGGGGGGTGAGCAGGGGGTGTGGGCGCGTCGGTCGGGCTGCAACCCCCCCTGCACCCCCC
TCCCCGAGTTGCTGAGCACGGCCCGGCTTCGGGTGCGGGGCTCCGTACGGGGCGTGGCGCGGGGCTCGCC
GTGCCGGGCGGGGGGTGGCGGCAGGTGGGGGTGCCGGGCGGGGCGGGGCCGCCTCGGGCCGGGGAGGGCT
CGGGGGAGGGGCGCGGCGGCCCCCGGAGCGCCGGCGGCTGTCGAGGCGCGGCGAGCCGCAGCCATTGCCT
TTTATGGTAATCGTGCGAGAGGGCGCAGGGACTTCCTTTGTCCCAAATCTGTGCGGAGCCGAAATCTGGG
AGGCGCCGCCGCACCCCCTCTAGCGGGCGCGGGGCGAAGCGGTGCGGCGCCGGCAGGAAGGAAATGGGCG
GGGAGGGCCTTCGTGCGTCGCCGCGCCGCCGTCCCCTTCTCCCTCTCCAGCCTCGGGGCTGTCCGCGGGG
GGACGGCTGCCTTCGGGGGGGACGGGGCAGGGCGGGGTTCGGCTTCTGGCGTGTGACCGGCGGCTCTAGA
GCCTCTGCTAACCATGTTCATGCCTTCTTCTTTTTCCTACAGCTCCTGGGCAACGTGCTGGTTATTGTGC
TGTCTCATCATTTTGGCAAAGAATTGCTCGAGATAATGTCCACCCCGAGCCGATTCAAGAAGGACAAAGA
GATCATAGCCGAGTATGAAAGTCAAGTCAAAGAAATTCGAGCTCAACTGGTAGAACAACAAAAATGCCTG
GAGCAGCAAACGGAGATGCGAGTTCAGCTTCTCCAGGATCTGCAAGATTTCTTCCGAAAAAAAGCTGAAA
TTGAGACGGAATATTCCCGGAATCTAGAGAAGTTAGCAGAAAGGTTCATGGCAAAAACAAGAAGCACTAA
GGATCATCAACAATACAAGAAAGACCAGAACCTGTTGTCTCCAGTGAACTGCTGGTATTTGCTCCTGAAC
CAAGTAAGGAGAGAAAGCAAAGACCATGCAACCTTGAGTGACATCTATCTGAACAATGTGATTATGCGGT
TCATGCAGATAAGTGAGGATTCTACCAGGATGTTTAAAAAGAGCAAAGAGATTGCATTCCAACTTCATGA
GGATTTAATGAAGGTTCTTAATGAGCTTTATACGGTGATGAAAACATACCATATGTATCATGCAGAGAGC
ATCAGTGCAGAGAGCAAGCTGAAAGAGGCCGAAAAACAAGAGGAAAAGCAAATTGGGAGATCTGGTGATC
CAGTCTTCCATATTCGACTAGAGGAGAGACATCAACGGCGAAGCTCTGTAAAGAAAATTGAAAAAATGAA
AGAAAAAAGACAAGCAAAATATTCAGAAAATAAGCTAAAATCAATTAAGGCACGGAACGAATATCTCCTA
ACACTTGAAGCCACCAATGCCTCAGTTTTCAAGTACTATATTCATGATCTTTCTGATTTAATTGATTGCT
GTGATCTTGGCTACCATGCAAGTCTGAACAGAGCCCTAAGAACATATCTGTCTGCGGAGTACAACCTTGA
AACCTCCAGACATGAGGGCTTAGACATTATTGAGAATGCAGTTGATAATTTAGAGCCCAGGAGCGATAAG
CAGAGATTCATGGAGATGTACCCTGCTGCGTTCTGTCCACCAATGAAGTTTGAGTTTCAGTCTCACATGG
GTGATGAGGTGTGCCAGGTCAGTGCCCAGCAGCCAGTCCAGGCAGAGCTCATGCTCAGGTACCAACAGTT
GCAGTCCCGCCTTGCCACGCTCAAAATCGAGAATGAAGAGGTTAAGAAAACGACTGAAGCCACCTTGCAG
ACGATACAAGATATGGTCACCATCGAGGACTATGATGTTTCTGAATGCTTCCAGCACAGTCGTTCCACAG
AATCTGTGAAGTCCACTGTCTCTGAAACCTACCTGAGTAAACCCAGCATCGCCAAGAGAAGAGCCAACCA
GCAGGAAACTGAACAGTTCTACTTCATGAAACTCAGAGAATATTTGGAAGGCAGTAATCTCATCACAAAA
CTTCAAGCCAAACATGACTTGCTGCAGAGGACCCTGGGAGAAGGTCATAGAGCTGAATATATGACTACAA
GGCCTCCAAATGTTCCCCCTAAGCCCCAGAAACACAGGAAGTCCAGGCCCCGCTCACAGTATAATACTAA
GTTGTTTAATGGGGATTTGGAAACATTCGTCAAGGACTCAGGACAGGTTATTCCCCTCATTGTGGAAAGC
TGTATTCGGTTCATCAATCTCTATGGTCTTCAGCATCAGGGGATTTTCAGAGTGTCTGGTTCCCAGGTGG
AAGTCAATGATATTAAAAATTCATTTGAGAGAGGTGAAAATCCTTTGGCTGATGACCAGAGTAACCATGA
TATTAACTCAGTTGCTGGCGTTCTGAAGCTCTATTTCCGTGGGCTGGAAAACCCCCTCTTTCCTAAGGAA
AGATTTAACGATCTGATTTCTTGTATCAGAATAGATAATCTCTATGAGAGGGCGCTTCACATCCGCAAAC
TCCTCCTGACTTTGCCCAGGTCGGTCCTTATAGTGATGAGGTACCTCTTTGCCTTCCTCAATCATCTATC
ACAGTACAGCGATGAGAATATGATGGACCCTTATAACCTGGCCATTTGCTTTGGCCCAACATTGATGCCT
GTCCCAGAAATACAGGATCAAGTGTCTTGCCAGGCACATGTGAATGAAATTATCAAAACCATCATCATCC
ACCATGAGACTATTTTCCCAGATGCTAAAGAGCTGGATGGCCCTGTTTATGAGAAATGTATGGCTGGAGA
TGACTATTGCGACAGCCCATACAGTGAGCACGGTACATTGGAGGAAGTGGACCAAGATGCTGGTACAGAG
CCCCACACAAGTGAAGATGAATGTGAGCCAATAGAAGCAATAGCCAAGTTTGACTATGTTGGGCGGTCCG
CCAGAGAACTATCCTTCAAGAAGGGTGCCTCCCTGCTGCTGTATCACCGTGCATCTGAGGACTGGTGGGA
AGGCAGGCACAACGGGATTGACGGGCTGGTGCCTCACCAGTATATAGTGGTGCAGGATATGGATGATACG
TTTTCAGACACTCTGAGCCAAAAAGCCGACAGTGAGGCCAGCAGTGGGCCAGTCACGGAAGACAAGTCCT
CATCCAAGGACATGAACTCCCCGACAGACCGTCATCCTGACGGCTATTTAGCCAGGCAACGAAAAAGAGG
AGAGCCACCCCCTCCAGTAAGGCGTCCTGGCAGGACCAGTGATGGCCATTGCCCGCTCCACCCTCCACAT
GCCCTTTCTAACTCCTCAGTTGACCTAGGGTCCCCAAGCCTTGCCAGTCACCCCCGGGGCCTGCTGCAGA
ACCGTGGCCTCAACAATGACAGTCCTGAGCGGAGGCGCAGGCCTGGCCATGGCAGCCTGACCAACATCAG
CCGGCACGACTCCCTCAAGAAGATCGACAGCCCTCCCATTAGAAGGTCCACGTCATCAGGGCAATACACG
GGCTTCAATGACCACAAGCCACTGGACCCAGAGACAATTGCTCAGGATATTGAAGAAACGATGAACACAG
CTTTGAATGAACTCCGAGAACTGGAGAGACAGAGCACAGCAAAGCATGCCCCTGATGTGGTGCTGGATAC
CCTGGAGCAAGTGAAAAACTCTCCCACCCCTGCCACTTCCACGGAATCTCTCAGCCCTTTGCACAACGTT
GCCCTCAGGAGCTCCGAGCCTCAGATTCGACGTAGCACGAGCTCCTCCAGTGACACAATGAGTACTTTCA
AGCCTATGGTGGCACCCAGAATGGGCGTGCAGCTGAAGCCTCCAGCCCTTAGGCCAAAACCTGCTGTTCT
TCCAAAAACAAATCCTACCATAGGACCTGCCCCACCTCCCCAGGGTCCAACAGACAAGTCATGCACAATG
GCTAGCGAACAAAAACTCATCTCAGAAGAGGATCTGTAAGCGGCCGCAATTCACTCCTCAGGTGCAGGCT
GCCTATCAGAAGGTGGTGGCTGGTGTGGCCAATGCCCTGGCTCACAAATACCACTGAGATCTTTTTCCCT
CTGCCAAAAATTATGGGGACATCATGAAGCCCCTTGAGCATCTGACTTCTGGCTAATAAAGGAAATTTAT
TTTCATTGCAATAGTGTGTTGGAATTTTTTGTGTCTCTCACTCGGAAGGACATATGGGAGGGCAAATCAT
TTAAAACATCAGAATGAGTATTTGGTTTAGAGTTTGGCAACATATGCCCATATGCTGGCTGCCATGAACA
AAGGTTGGCTATAAAGAGGTCATCAGTATATGAAACAGCCCCCTGCTGTCCATTCCTTATTCCATAGAAA
AGCCTTGACTTGAGGTTAGATTTTTTTTATATTTTGTTTTGTGTTATTTTTTTCTTTAACATCCCTAAAA
TTTTCCTTACATGTTTTACTAGCCAGATTTTTCCTCCTCTCCTGACTACTCCCAGTCATAGCTGTCCCTC
TTCTCTTATGGAGATCCCTCGACCTGCACCGTCGACCAGCTGGTCGACGGTGCACCGTCGACCAGCTTGG
CGTAATCATGGTCATAGCTGTTTCCTGTGTGAAATTGTTATCCGCTCACAATTCCACACAACATACGAGC
CGGAAGCATAAAGTGTAAAGCCTGGGGTGCCTAATGAGTGAGCTAACTCACATTAATTGCGTTGCGCTCA
CTGCCCGCTTTCCAGTCGGGAAACCTGTCGTGCCAGCGGATCCGCATCTCAATTAGTCAGCAACCATAGT
CCCGCCCCTAACTCCGCCCATCCCGCCCCTAACTCCGCCCAGTTCCGCCCATTCTCCGCCCCATGGCTGA
CTAATTTTTTTTATTTATGCAGAGGCCGAGGCCGCCTCGGCCTCTGAGCTATTCCAGAAGTAGTGAGGAG
GCTTTTTTGGAGGCCTAGGCTTTTGCAAAAAGCTAACTTGTTTATTGCAGCTTATAATGGTTACAAATAA
AGCAATAGCATCACAAATTTCACAAATAAAGCATTTTTTTCACTGCATTCTAGTTGTGGTTTGTCCAAAC
TCATCAATGTATCTTATCATGTCTGGATCCGCTGCATTAATGAATCGGCCAACGCGCGGGGAGAGGCGGT
TTGCGTATTGGGCGCTCTTCCGCTTCCTCGCTCACTGACTCGCTGCGCTCGGTCGTTCGGCTGCGGCGAG
CGGTATCAGCTCACTCAAAGGCGGTAATACGGTTATCCACAGAATCAGGGGATAACGCAGGAAAGAACAT
GTGAGCAAAAGGCCAG
Features (pLannotate 1.2.2; 18 found; start..end, strand, type, name):
     42..630     -  rep_origin     ori: high-copy-number ColE1/pMB1/pBR322/pUC origin of replication
    801..1661    -  CDS            AmpR: β-lactamase; bla; confers resistance to ampicillin, carbenicillin, and related antibiotics
   1662..1766    -  promoter       AmpR promoter: bla
   1797..2176    +  enhancer       CMV enhancer: human cytomegalovirus immediate early enhancer
   2178..2455    +  promoter       chicken β-actin promoter: No description available
   2456..3472    +  intron         chimeric intron: chimera between introns from chicken β-actin and rabbit β-globin
   3536..6790    +  CDS            SRGAP1: SRGP1_HUMAN - Also known as ARHGAP13, KIAA1304. Experimental evidence at protein level: Swiss-Prot protein existence level 1. GTPase-activating protein for RhoA and Cdc42 small GTPases. Together with CDC42 seems to be involved in the pathway mediating the repulsive signaling of Robo and Slit proteins in neuronal migration. SLIT2, probably through interaction with ROBO1, increases the interaction of SRGAP1 with ROBO1 and inactivates CDC42. From Homo sapiens (Human).
   6837..6914    +  CDS            HBB (fragment): HBB_PONPY - Experimental evidence at transcript level: Swiss-Prot protein existence level 2. Involved in oxygen transport from the lung to the various peripheral tissues. From Pongo pygmaeus (Bornean orangutan).
   6985..7040    +  polyA_signal   β-globin poly(A) signal: rabbit β-globin polyadenylation signal (Gil and Proudfoot, 1987)
   7455..7471    -  protein_bind   lac operator: The lac repressor binds to the lac operator to inhibit transcription in E. coli. This inhibition can be relieved by adding lactose or isopropyl-β-D-thiogalactopyranoside (IPTG). lac repressor encoded by lacI
   7479..7509    -  promoter       lac promoter: promoter for the E. coli lac operon
   7524..7545    -  protein_bind   CAP binding site: CAP binding activates transcription in the presence of cAMP. E. coli catabolite activator protein
   7558..7597    -  CDS            lacI (fragment): lac repressor; lacI; The lac repressor binds to the lac operator to inhibit transcription in E. coli. This inhibition can be relieved by adding lactose or isopropyl-β-D-thiogalactopyranoside (IPTG).
   7604..7626    +  promoter       SV40 promoter (fragment): SV40 enhancer and early promoter
   7650..7785    +  rep_origin     SV40 ori: SV40 origin of replication
   7805..7939    +  polyA_signal   SV40 poly(A) signal: SV40 polyadenylation signal
   7941..7995    -  CDS            lacI (fragment): lac repressor; lacI; The lac repressor binds to the lac operator to inhibit transcription in E. coli. This inhibition can be relieved by adding lactose or isopropyl-β-D-thiogalactopyranoside (IPTG).
   7997..8130    -  rep_origin     RSF ori (fragment): Plasmids containing the RSF 1030 origin of replication can be propagated in E. coli cells that contain additional plasmids with compatible origins.
