[The description below was written by a language model from this plasmid's Addgene catalogue record and pLannotate feature annotations shown in this document.]
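Description:
pCAG-SRGAP1-Myc is a mammalian expression plasmid built on the pCAG backbone for strong, constitutive expression of human SRGAP1, a Slit-Robo GTPase-activating protein that acts on RhoA and Cdc42 and participates in Slit/Robo repulsive signalling during neuronal migration. In bacteria it is maintained as a high-copy plasmid through a ColE1/pUC-type origin and selected with ampicillin via the β-lactamase gene and its native promoter. No mammalian selection marker is annotated, so the vector is suited to transient transfection rather than drug selection of stable lines.

Transcription is driven by the composite CAG promoter, annotated here as the CMV immediate-early enhancer, the chicken β-actin promoter and a chimeric chicken β-actin/rabbit β-globin intron that promotes efficient splicing and expression. The SRGAP1 coding sequence follows, and the transcript is terminated by rabbit β-globin 3′ sequence (including a short globin exon fragment picked up by the annotation) and its polyadenylation signal. The catalogue states a C-terminal Myc epitope for detection by immunoblotting or immunostaining; the tag is not separately annotated in either feature table. Backbone remnants include lac promoter/operator elements, small lacI and RSF origin fragments, and an SV40 origin with an SV40 poly(A) signal; the SV40 origin can permit episomal replication in cells expressing large T antigen.

The record is internally inconsistent. The purpose field describes full-length SRGAP1, and the annotated coding region of about 3.3 kb in both the depositor and sequenced records (which agree closely) fits a full-length protein, whereas the mutation field lists amino acids 1–501. The associated work compared membrane deformation by the F-BAR domains of srGAP family members.
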