Addgene plasmid #168503: pCAG-SRGAP1-Myc
Purpose: Expression of full length SRGAP1 with a C-terminal Myc fusion
Depositing lab: Franck Polleux. Depositing organization: University of North Carolina at Chapel Hill. Publication: The F-BAR domains from srGAP1, srGAP2 and srGAP3 regulate membrane deformation differently. Coutinho-Budd J, Ghukasyan V, Zylka MJ, Polleux F. J Cell Sci. 2012 Jul 15;125(Pt 14):3390-401. doi: 10.1242/jcs.098962. Epub 2012 Mar 30. PubMed 22467852.
Backbone
  Vector backbone: pCAG
  Vector type: Mammalian Expression
Growth in bacteria
  Bacterial resistance: Ampicillin, 100 μg/mL
  Growth temperature: 37°C
  Growth strain: DH5alpha
  Copy number: High Copy
Gene/Insert
  Gene/Insert name: SRGAP1
  Species: H. sapiens (human)
  Mutation: aa 1-501
  Entrez Gene: SRGAP1 (a.k.a. ARHGAP13, FLJ22166, KIAA1304)
  Promoter: CAG
  Tag / fusion protein: Myc (C terminal on insert)
  Cloning method: Restriction Enzyme; 5′ cloning site Unknown (unknown if destroyed)
Terms and licenses: Academic/Nonprofit Terms; Industry Terms: Not Available to Industry
How to cite: pCAG-SRGAP1-Myc was a gift from Franck Polleux (Addgene plasmid # 168503 ; http://n2t.net/addgene:168503 ; RRID:Addgene_168503)
